Addgene plasmid #163643: pTBL1269 pLenti-CHYRON17-pEF1a(short)-Luc2-P2A-tdTomato-T2A-TdT
Purpose: Makes a lentivirus that expresses hgRNA with 17nt spacer and Luc2, tdTomato, and human TdT.
Depositing lab: Chang Liu. Depositing organization: University of California, Irvine. Publication: Lineage tracing and analog recording in mammalian cells by single-site DNA writing. Loveless TB, Grotts JH, Schechter MW, Forouzmand E, Carlson CK, Agahi BS, Liang G, Ficht M, Liu B, Xie X, Liu CC. Nat Chem Biol. 2021 Jun;17(6):739-747. doi: 10.1038/s41589-021-00769-8. Epub 2021 Mar 22. PubMed 33753928.
Backbone
  Vector backbone: lenti, 3rd generation
  Backbone manufacturer: Phil Sharp and Feng Zhang, Addgene Plasmid #63592
  Backbone size w/o insert (bp): 8251
  Total vector size (bp): 13228
  Modifications to backbone: Added a pU6-hgRNA expression cassette and pEFS-Luc2-P2A-tdTomato-T2A-human TdT
  Vector type: Lentiviral
  Selectable markers: tdTomato
Growth in bacteria
  Bacterial resistance: Ampicillin, 100 μg/mL
  Growth temperature: 30°C
  Growth strain: NEB Stable
  Growth instructions: Cells can be grown at 37C, but growth at 30C is recommended for NEBStable.
  Copy number: High Copy
Gene/Insert 1
  Gene/Insert name: pU6-CHYRON17 hgRNA
  Species: Synthetic
  Insert size (bp): 349
  Mutation: The SpCas9 sgRNA constant region is mutated to make it self-targeting.
  Promoter: pU6
  Cloning method: Restriction Enzyme; 5′ cloning site NotI (not destroyed); 3′ cloning site EcoRI (not destroyed)
  Sequencing primers: 5′ AAGTAAGACCACCGCACAGC; 3′ TGCTGTCCCTGTAATAAACC
Gene/Insert 2
  Gene/Insert name: Luc2-P2A-tdTomato-T2A-human TdT (alt name: terminal deoxynucleotidyl transferase)
  Species: H. sapiens (human)
  Insert size (bp): 4752
  Entrez Gene: DNTT (a.k.a. TDT)
  Promoter: EFS
  Tag / fusion protein: Luc2-P2A-tdTomato-T2A (N terminal on backbone)
  Cloning method: Gibson Cloning
  Sequencing primers: 5′ AAAGTGATGTCGTGTACTGG; 3′ AGCAGCGTATCCACATAGCG
Resource information
  A portion of this plasmid was derived from a plasmid made by: pU6 is from pSQT1313, Addgene Plasmid #53370, made by the Keith Joung lab. The Luc2-P2A-tdTomato sequence is from pCDH-EF1-Luc2-P2A-tdTomato, Addgene Plasmid #72486, made by the Kazuhiro Oka lab.
Terms and licenses: Academic/Nonprofit Terms; Industry Terms: Not Available to Industry
Depositor comments: The mutations that make the sgRNA scaffold self-targeting or homing are described in Perli et al., 2016, doi: 10.1126/science.aag0511 and Kalhor et al., 2017, doi: 10.1038/nmeth.4108. This is a 3rd generation lentiviral transfer plasmid. Please visit https://doi.org/10.1101/639120 for bioRxiv preprint.
How to cite: pTBL1269 pLenti-CHYRON17-pEF1a(short)-Luc2-P2A-tdTomato-T2A-TdT was a gift from Chang Liu (Addgene plasmid # 163643 ; http://n2t.net/addgene:163643 ; RRID:Addgene_163643)
