[The description below was written by a language model from this plasmid's Addgene catalogue record and pLannotate feature annotations shown in this document.]
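Description:
pTBL1269 pLenti-CHYRON17-pEF1a(short)-Luc2-P2A-tdTomato-T2A-TdT is a 13.2 kb third-generation lentiviral transfer plasmid. It is propagated in E. coli through a high-copy ColE1/pUC-type origin with ampicillin resistance, and the backbone also carries an f1 origin. A CMV enhancer/promoter replaces the U3 region upstream of a truncated HIV-1 5' LTR to drive Tat-independent transcription of the viral genome. This is followed by the Ψ packaging signal with a gag fragment, the RRE for Rev-dependent export, a cPPT/CTS, a WPRE, and a truncated 3' LTR backed by a bGH polyadenylation signal. Outside the LTRs, and therefore not packaged, sits an SV40/EM7-driven BleoR (Zeocin resistance) cassette. The record lists tdTomato fluorescence, not a drug marker, as the means of identifying transduced cells.

The proviral payload has two expression units. A human U6 (Pol III) promoter drives the CHYRON17 homing guide RNA, an SpCas9 guide with a 17-nt spacer. Its constant scaffold region is mutated so that the guide targets its own encoding locus, allowing repeated rounds of cutting at that one site. Downstream, the short EF-1α core promoter (EFS) drives a single open reading frame encoding firefly Luc2, tdTomato and human terminal deoxynucleotidyl transferase (DNTT/TdT), separated by P2A and T2A self-cleaving peptides so that three separate proteins are produced. TdT adds untemplated nucleotides at DNA ends, so Cas9 breaks at the hgRNA locus can accumulate insertions. No Cas9 coding sequence is annotated, so it would have to be supplied separately. The associated publication applies this single-site DNA writing to lineage tracing and analog recording in mammalian cells, with luciferase and tdTomato serving as reporters.
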