Features (pLannotate 1.2.2; 34 found; start..end, strand, type, name):
     31..83      -  misc_feature   bom (fragment): basis of mobility region from pBR322
    238..617     +  enhancer       CMV enhancer: human cytomegalovirus immediate early enhancer
    618..817     +  promoter       CMV promoter: human cytomegalovirus (CMV) immediate early promoter
    835..1015    +  LTR            5' LTR (truncated): truncated 5' long terminal repeat (LTR) from HIV-1
   1062..1187    +  misc_feature   HIV-1 Ψ: packaging signal of human immunodeficiency virus type 1
   1171..1534    +  CDS            HIV-1 gag (fragment): gag protein from human immunodeficiency virus 1; gag
   1680..1913    +  misc_feature   RRE: The Rev response element (RRE) of HIV-1 allows for Rev-dependent mRNA export from the nucleus to the cytoplasm.
   2290..2316    +  CDS            Rev (fragment): human immunodeficiency virus 1 (HIV-1) Rev protein; rev; enhances nuclear export of unspliced and incompletely spliced viral mRNAs
   2320..2560    +  promoter       U6 promoter: RNA polymerase III promoter for human U6 snRNA
   2589..2661    +  misc_RNA       gRNA scaffold: guide RNA scaffold for the Streptococcus pyogenes CRISPR/Cas9 system
   2722..2839    +  misc_feature   cPPT/CTS: central polypurine tract and central termination sequence of HIV-1
   2908..3119    +  promoter       EF-1α core promoter: core promoter for human elongation factor EF-1α
   3145..4794    +  CDS            luciferase: firefly luciferase synthetic luc2 version of the luciferase gene
   4876..6303    +  CDS            tdTomato: tandem dimeric (pseudo-monomeric) derivative of DsRed (Shaner et al., 2004) mammalian codon-optimized
   6367..7893    +  CDS            DNTT: TDT_HUMAN - Also known as TDT From Homo sapiens (Human).
   7897..7917    +  misc_feature   MCS (fragment): pBluescript multiple cloning site
   7920..8508    +  misc_feature   WPRE: woodchuck hepatitis virus posttranscriptional regulatory element
   8445..9026    +  CDS            nef (fragment): NEF_HV1H2 - Experimental evidence at protein level: Swiss-Prot protein existence level 1. Extracellular Nef protein targets CD4(+) T-lymphocytes for apoptosis by interacting with CXCR4 surface receptors. From Human immunodeficiency virus type 1 group M subtype B (isolate HXB2) (HIV-1).
   9033..9213    +  LTR            5' LTR (truncated): truncated 5' long terminal repeat (LTR) from HIV-1
   9245..9469    +  polyA_signal   bGH poly(A) signal: bovine growth hormone polyadenylation signal
   9473..9494    +  promoter       SV40 promoter (fragment): SV40 enhancer and early promoter
   9515..9943    +  rep_origin     f1 ori (sequence partly withheld): f1 bacteriophage origin of replication; arrow indicates direction of (+) strand synthesis
   9957..10286   +  promoter       SV40 promoter: SV40 enhancer and early promoter
  10334..10381   +  promoter       EM7 promoter: synthetic bacterial promoter&nbsp
  10400..10774   +  CDS            BleoR: antibiotic-binding protein; Sh ble from Streptoalloteichus hindustanus; confers resistance to bleomycin, phleomycin, and Zeocin™
  10784..10909   +  CDS            ble (fragment): BLE_KLEPN - Experimental evidence at protein level: Swiss-Prot protein existence level 1. Binding protein with a strong affinity to the bleomycin family of antibiotics. Binds to CL990; an antimitotic-antibiotic compound. From Klebsiella pneumoniae.
  10904..11025   +  polyA_signal   SV40 poly(A) signal: SV40 polyadenylation signal
  11096..11118   -  protein_bind   lac operator (fragment): The lac repressor binds to the lac operator to inhibit transcription in E. coli. This inhibition can be relieved by adding lactose or isopropyl-β-D-thiogalactopyranoside (IPTG). lac repressor encoded by lacI
  11122..11152   -  promoter       lac promoter: promoter for the E. coli lac operon
  11167..11188   -  protein_bind   CAP binding site: CAP binding activates transcription in the presence of cAMP. E. coli catabolite activator protein
  11201..11293   -  CDS            lacI (fragment): lac repressor; lacI; The lac repressor binds to the lac operator to inhibit transcription in E. coli. This inhibition can be relieved by adding lactose or isopropyl-β-D-thiogalactopyranoside (IPTG).
  11476..12064   -  rep_origin     ori: high-copy-number ColE1/pMB1/pBR322/pUC origin of replication
  12235..13095   -  CDS            AmpR: β-lactamase; bla; confers resistance to ampicillin, carbenicillin, and related antibiotics
  13096..13200   -  promoter       AmpR promoter: bla
>Addgene plasmid #163643 | pTBL1269 pLenti-CHYRON17-pEF1a(short)-Luc2-P2A-tdTomato-T2A-TdT | depositor full sequence | sequence record 317203 | pTBL1269 pLenti-CHYRON17-pEF1a(short)-Luc2-P2A-tdTomato-T2A-TdT sequence 13228 bps
GTCGACGGATCGGGAGATCTCCCGATCCCCTATGGTGCACTCTCAGTACAATCTGCTCTGATGCCGCATA
GTTAAGCCAGTATCTGCTCCCTGCTTGTGTGTTGGAGGTCGCTGAGTAGTGCGCGAGCAAAATTTAAGCT
ACAACAAGGCAAGGCTTGACCGACAATTGCATGAAGAATCTGCTTAGGGTTAGGCGTTTTGCGCTGCTTC
GCGATGTACGGGCCAGATATACGCGTTGACATTGATTATTGACTAGTTATTAATAGTAATCAATTACGGG
GTCATTAGTTCATAGCCCATATATGGAGTTCCGCGTTACATAACTTACGGTAAATGGCCCGCCTGGCTGA
CCGCCCAACGACCCCCGCCCATTGACGTCAATAATGACGTATGTTCCCATAGTAACGCCAATAGGGACTT
TCCATTGACGTCAATGGGTGGAGTATTTACGGTAAACTGCCCACTTGGCAGTACATCAAGTGTATCATAT
GCCAAGTACGCCCCCTATTGACGTCAATGACGGTAAATGGCCCGCCTGGCATTATGCCCAGTACATGACC
TTATGGGACTTTCCTACTTGGCAGTACATCTACGTATTAGTCATCGCTATTACCATGGTGATGCGGTTTT
GGCAGTACATCAATGGGCGTGGATAGCGGTTTGACTCACGGGGATTTCCAAGTCTCCACCCCATTGACGT
CAATGGGAGTTTGTTTTGGCACCAAAATCAACGGGACTTTCCAAAATGTCGTAACAACTCCGCCCCATTG
ACGCAAATGGGCGGTAGGCGTGTACGGTGGGAGGTCTATATAAGCAGCGCGTTTTGCCTGTACTGGGTCT
CTCTGGTTAGACCAGATCTGAGCCTGGGAGCTCTCTGGCTAACTAGGGAACCCACTGCTTAAGCCTCAAT
AAAGCTTGCCTTGAGTGCTTCAAGTAGTGTGTGCCCGTCTGTTGTGTGACTCTGGTAACTAGAGATCCCT
CAGACCCTTTTAGTCAGTGTGGAAAATCTCTAGCAGTGGCGCCCGAACAGGGACTTGAAAGCGAAAGGGA
AACCAGAGGAGCTCTCTCGACGCAGGACTCGGCTTGCTGAAGCGCGCACGGCAAGAGGCGAGGGGCGGCG
ACTGGTGAGTACGCCAAAAATTTTGACTAGCGGAGGCTAGAAGGAGAGAGATGGGTGCGAGAGCGTCAGT
ATTAAGCGGGGGAGAATTAGATCGCGATGGGAAAAAATTCGGTTAAGGCCAGGGGGAAAGAAAAAATATA
AATTAAAACATATAGTATGGGCAAGCAGGGAGCTAGAACGATTCGCAGTTAATCCTGGCCTGTTAGAAAC
ATCAGAAGGCTGTAGACAAATACTGGGACAGCTACAACCATCCCTTCAGACAGGATCAGAAGAACTTAGA
TCATTATATAATACAGTAGCAACCCTCTATTGTGTGCATCAAAGGATAGAGATAAAAGACACCAAGGAAG
CTTTAGACAAGATAGAGGAAGAGCAAAACAAAAGTAAGACCACCGCACAGCAAGCGGCCGCTGATCTTCA
GACCTGGAGGAGGAGATATGAGGGACAATTGGAGAAGTGAATTATATAAATATAAAGTAGTAAAAATTGA
ACCATTAGGAGTAGCACCCACCAAGGCAAAGAGAAGAGTGGTGCAGAGAGAAAAAAGAGCAGTGGGAATA
GGAGCTTTGTTCCTTGGGTTCTTGGGAGCAGCAGGAAGCACTATGGGCGCAGCGTCAATGACGCTGACGG
TACAGGCCAGACAATTATTGTCTGGTATAGTGCAGCAGCAGAACAATTTGCTGAGGGCTATTGAGGCGCA
ACAGCATCTGTTGCAACTCACAGTCTGGGGCATCAAGCAGCTCCAGGCAAGAATCCTGGCTGTGGAAAGA
TACCTAAAGGATCAACAGCTCCTGGGGATTTGGGGTTGCTCTGGAAAACTCATTTGCACCACTGCTGTGC
CTTGGAATGCTAGTTGGAGTAATAAATCTCTGGAACAGATTTGGAATCACACGACCTGGATGGAGTGGGA
CAGAGAAATTAACAATTACACAAGCTTAATACACTCCTTAATTGAAGAATCGCAAAACCAGCAAGAAAAG
AATGAACAAGAATTATTGGAATTAGATAAATGGGCAAGTTTGTGGAATTGGTTTAACATAACAAATTGGC
TGTGGTATATAAAATTATTCATAATGATAGTAGGAGGCTTGGTAGGTTTAAGAATAGTTTTTGCTGTACT
TTCTATAGTGAATAGAGTTAGGCAGGGATATTCACCATTATCGTTTCAGACCCACCTCCCAACCCCGAGG
GGACCCAGAGAGGGCCTATTTCCCATGATTCCTTCATATTTGCATATACGATACAAGGCTGTTAGAGAGA
TAATTAGAATTAATTTGACTGTAAACACAAAGATATTAGTACAAAATACGTGACGTAGAAAGTAATAATT
TCTTGGGTAGTTTGCAGTTTTAAAATTATGTTTTAAAATGGACTATCATATGCTTACCGTAACTTGAAAG
TATTTCGATTTCTTGGCTTTATATATCTTGTGGAAAGGACGAAACACCGCAGACTGAGCACGTGAGGGTT
AGAGCTAGAAATAGCAAGTTAACCTAAGGCTAGTCCGTTATCAACTTGAAAAAGTGGCACCGAGTCGGTG
CTTTTTTTNNNNNNNNNNNNGAATTCTAGATCTTGAGACAAATGGCAGTATTCATCCACAATTTTAAAAG
AAAAGGGGGGATTGGGGGGTACAGTGCAGGGGAAAGAATAGTAGACATAATAGCAACAGACATACAAACT
AAAGAATTACAAAAACAAATTACAAAAATTCAAAATTTTCGGGTTTATTACAGGGACAGCAGAGATCCAC
TTTGGCGCCGGCTCGAGTGGCTCCGGTGCCCGTCAGTGGGCAGAGCGCACATCGCCCACAGTCCCCGAGA
AGTTGGGGGGAGGGGTCGGCAATTGAACCGGTGCCTAGAGAAGGTGGCGCGGGGTAAACTGGGAAAGTGA
TGTCGTGTACTGGCTCCGCCTTTTTCCCGAGGGTGGGGGAGAACCGTATATAAGTGCAGTAGTCGCCGTG
AACGTTCTTTTTCGCAACGGGTTTGCCGCCAGAACACAGGTGTCGTGACGCGGGATCCGCCACCATGGAA
GATGCCAAAAACATTAAGAAGGGCCCAGCGCCATTCTACCCACTCGAAGACGGGACCGCCGGCGAGCAGC
TGCACAAAGCCATGAAGCGCTACGCCCTGGTGCCCGGCACCATCGCCTTTACCGACGCACATATCGAGGT
GGACATTACCTACGCCGAGTACTTCGAGATGAGCGTTCGGCTGGCAGAAGCTATGAAGCGCTATGGGCTG
AATACAAACCATCGGATCGTGGTGTGCAGCGAGAATAGCTTGCAGTTCTTCATGCCCGTGTTGGGTGCCC
TGTTCATCGGTGTGGCTGTGGCCCCAGCTAACGACATCTACAACGAGCGCGAGCTGCTGAACAGCATGGG
CATCAGCCAGCCCACCGTCGTATTCGTGAGCAAGAAAGGGCTGCAAAAGATCCTCAACGTGCAAAAGAAG
CTACCGATCATACAAAAGATCATCATCATGGATAGCAAGACCGACTACCAGGGCTTCCAAAGCATGTACA
CCTTCGTGACTTCCCATTTGCCACCCGGCTTCAACGAGTACGACTTCGTGCCCGAGAGCTTCGACCGGGA
CAAAACCATCGCCCTGATCATGAACAGTAGTGGCAGTACCGGATTGCCCAAGGGCGTAGCCCTACCGCAC
CGCACCGCTTGTGTCCGATTCAGTCATGCCCGCGACCCCATCTTCGGCAACCAGATCATCCCCGACACCG
CTATCCTCAGCGTGGTGCCATTTCACCACGGCTTCGGCATGTTCACCACGCTGGGCTACTTGATCTGCGG
CTTTCGGGTCGTGCTCATGTACCGCTTCGAGGAGGAGCTATTCTTGCGCAGCTTGCAAGACTATAAGATT
CAATCTGCCCTGCTGGTGCCCACACTATTTAGCTTCTTCGCTAAGAGCACTCTCATCGACAAGTACGACC
TAAGCAACTTGCACGAGATCGCCAGCGGCGGGGCGCCGCTCAGCAAGGAGGTAGGTGAGGCCGTGGCCAA
ACGCTTCCACCTACCAGGCATCCGCCAGGGCTACGGCCTGACAGAAACAACCAGCGCCATTCTGATCACC
CCCGAAGGGGACGACAAGCCTGGCGCAGTAGGCAAGGTGGTGCCCTTCTTCGAGGCTAAGGTGGTGGACT
TGGACACCGGTAAGACACTGGGTGTGAACCAGCGCGGCGAGCTGTGCGTCCGTGGCCCCATGATCATGAG
CGGCTACGTTAACAACCCCGAGGCTACAAACGCTCTCATCGACAAGGACGGCTGGCTGCACAGCGGCGAC
ATCGCCTACTGGGACGAGGACGAGCACTTCTTCATCGTGGACCGGCTGAAGAGCCTGATCAAATACAAGG
GCTACCAGGTAGCCCCAGCCGAACTGGAGAGCATCCTGCTGCAACACCCCAACATCTTCGACGCCGGGGT
CGCCGGCCTGCCCGACGACGATGCCGGCGAGCTGCCCGCCGCAGTCGTCGTGCTGGAACACGGTAAAACC
ATGACCGAGAAGGAGATCGTGGACTATGTGGCCAGCCAGGTTACAACCGCCAAGAAGCTGCGCGGTGGTG
TTGTGTTCGTGGACGAGGTGCCTAAAGGACTGACCGGCAAGTTGGACGCCCGCAAGATCCGCGAGATTCT
CATTAAGGCCAAGAAGGGCGGCAAGATCGCCGTGAAGCTTGGAAGCGGAGCTACTAACTTCAGCCTGCTG
AAGCAGGCTGGAGACGTGGAGGAGAACCCTGGACCTCCCGGGCCAATGGTGAGCAAGGGCGAGGAGGTCA
TCAAAGAGTTCATGCGCTTCAAGGTGCGCATGGAGGGCTCCATGAACGGCCACGAGTTCGAGATCGAGGG
CGAGGGCGAGGGCCGCCCCTACGAGGGCACCCAGACCGCCAAGCTGAAGGTGACCAAGGGCGGCCCCCTG
CCCTTCGCCTGGGACATCCTGTCCCCCCAGTTCATGTACGGCTCCAAGGCGTACGTGAAGCACCCCGCCG
ACATCCCCGATTACAAGAAGCTGTCCTTCCCCGAGGGCTTCAAGTGGGAGCGCGTGATGAACTTCGAGGA
CGGCGGTCTGGTGACCGTGACCCAGGACTCCTCCCTGCAGGACGGCACGCTGATCTACAAGGTGAAGATG
CGCGGCACCAACTTCCCCCCCGACGGCCCCGTAATGCAGAAGAAGACCATGGGCTGGGAGGCCTCCACCG
AGCGCCTGTACCCCCGCGACGGCGTGCTGAAGGGCGAGATCCACCAGGCCCTGAAGCTGAAGGACGGCGG
CCACTACCTGGTGGAGTTCAAGACCATCTACATGGCCAAGAAGCCCGTGCAACTGCCCGGCTACTACTAC
GTGGACACCAAGCTGGACATCACCTCCCACAACGAGGACTACACCATCGTGGAACAGTACGAGCGCTCCG
AGGGCCGCCACCACCTGTTCCTGGGGCATGGCATCGGCAGCACCGGCAGCGGCAGCTCCGGCACCGCCTC
CTCCGAGGACAACAACATGGCCGTCATCAAAGAGTTCATGCGCTTCAAGGTGCGCATGGAGGGCTCCATG
AACGGCCACGAGTTCGAGATCGAGGGCGAGGGCGAGGGCCGCCCCTACGAGGGCACCCAGACCGCCAAGC
TGAAGGTGACCAAGGGCGGCCCCCTGCCCTTCGCCTGGGACATCCTGTCCCCCCAGTTCATGTACGGCTC
CAAGGCGTACGTGAAGCACCCCGCCGACATCCCCGATTACAAGAAGCTGTCCTTCCCCGAGGGCTTCAAG
TGGGAGCGCGTGATGAACTTCGAGGACGGCGGTCTGGTGACCGTGACCCAGGACTCCTCCCTGCAGGACG
GCACGCTGATCTACAAGGTGAAGATGCGCGGCACCAACTTCCCCCCCGACGGCCCCGTAATGCAGAAGAA
GACCATGGGCTGGGAGGCCTCCACCGAGCGCCTGTACCCCCGCGACGGCGTGCTGAAGGGCGAGATCCAC
CAGGCCCTGAAGCTGAAGGACGGCGGCCACTACCTGGTGGAGTTCAAGACCATCTACATGGCCAAGAAGC
CCGTGCAACTGCCCGGCTACTACTACGTGGACACCAAGCTGGACATCACCTCCCACAACGAGGACTACAC
CATCGTGGAACAGTACGAGCGCTCCGAGGGCCGCCACCACCTGTTCCTGTACGGCATGGACGAGCTGTAC
AAGGGCAGCGGCGAGGGCAGAGGCAGCCTGCTGACCTGCGGCGACGTGGAGGAGAACCCCGGCCCCATGG
ATCCACCACGAGCGTCCCACTTGAGCCCTCGGAAGAAGAGACCCCGGCAGACGGGTGCCTTGATGGCCTC
CTCTCCTCAAGACATCAAATTTCAAGATTTGGTCGTCTTCATTTTGGAGAAGAAAATGGGAACCACCCGC
AGAGCGTTCCTCATGGAGCTGGCCCGCAGGAAAGGGTTCAGGGTTGAAAATGAGCTCAGTGATTCTGTCA
CCCACATTGTAGCAGAGAACAACTCGGGTTCGGATGTTCTGGAGTGGCTTCAAGCACAGAAAGTACAAGT
CAGCTCACAACCAGAGCTCCTCGATGTCTCCTGGCTGATCGAATGCATAGGAGCAGGGAAACCGGTGGAA
ATGACAGGAAAACACCAGCTTGTTGTGAGAAGAGACTATTCAGATAGCACCAACCCAGGCCCCCCGAAGA
CTCCACCAATTGCTGTACAAAAGATCTCCCAGTATGCGTGTCAGAGAAGAACCACTTTAAACAACTGTAA
CCAGATATTCACGGATGCCTTTGATATACTGGCTGAAAACTGTGAGTTTAGAGAAAATGAAGACTCCTGT
GTGACATTTATGAGAGCAGCTTCTGTATTGAAATCTCTGCCATTCACAATCATCAGTATGAAGGACACAG
AAGGGATTCCCTGCCTGGGGTCCAAGGTGAAGGGTATCATAGAGGAGATTATTGAAGATGGAGAAAGTTC
TGAAGTTAAAGCTGTGTTAAATGATGAACGATATCAATCCTTCAAACTCTTTACTTCTGTATTTGGAGTG
GGGCTGAAGACTTCTGAGAAGTGGTTCAGGATGGGTTTCAGAACTCTGAGTAAAGTAAGGTCGGACAAAA
GCCTGAAATTTACACGAATGCAGAAAGCAGGATTTCTGTATTATGAAGACCTTGTAAGCTGTGTGACCAG
GGCAGAAGCAGAGGCCGTCAGTGTGCTGGTTAAAGAGGCTGTCTGGGCATTTCTTCCGGATGCTTTCGTC
ACCATGACAGGAGGGTTCCGGAGGGGTAAGAAGATGGGGCATGATGTAGATTTTTTAATTACCAGCCCAG
GATCAACAGAGGATGAAGAGCAACTTTTACAGAAAGTGATGAACTTATGGGAAAAGAAGGGATTACTTTT
ATATTATGACCTTGTGGAGTCAACATTTGAAAAGCTCAGGTTGCCTAGCAGGAAGGTTGATGCTTTGGAT
CATTTTCAAAAGTGCTTTCTGATTTTCAAATTGCCTCGTCAAAGAGTGGACAGTGACCAGTCCAGCTGGC
AGGAAGGAAAGACCTGGAAGGCCATCCGTGTGGATTTAGTTCTGTGCCCCTACGAGCGTCGTGCCTTTGC
CCTGTTGGGATGGACTGGCTCCCGGCAGTTTGAGAGAGACCTCCGGCGCTATGCCACACATGAGCGGAAG
ATGATTCTGGATAACCATGCTTTATATGACAAGACCAAGAGGATATTCCTCAAAGCAGAAAGTGAAGAAG
AAATTTTTGCGCATCTGGGATTGGATTATATTGAACCGTGGGAAAGAAATGCCTAAAATTCGATATCAAG
CTTATCGGTAATCAACCTCTGGATTACAAAATTTGTGAAAGATTGACTGGTATTCTTAACTATGTTGCTC
CTTTTACGCTATGTGGATACGCTGCTTTAATGCCTTTGTATCATGCTATTGCTTCCCGTATGGCTTTCAT
TTTCTCCTCCTTGTATAAATCCTGGTTGCTGTCTCTTTATGAGGAGTTGTGGCCCGTTGTCAGGCAACGT
GGCGTGGTGTGCACTGTGTTTGCTGACGCAACCCCCACTGGTTGGGGCATTGCCACCACCTGTCAGCTCC
TTTCCGGGACTTTCGCTTTCCCCCTCCCTATTGCCACGGCGGAACTCATCGCCGCCTGCCTTGCCCGCTG
CTGGACAGGGGCTCGGCTGTTGGGCACTGACAATTCCGTGGTGTTGTCGGGGAAATCATCGTCCTTTCCT
TGGCTGCTCGCCTGTGTTGCCACCTGGATTCTGCGCGGGACGTCCTTCTGCTACGTCCCTTCGGCCCTCA
ATCCAGCGGACCTTCCTTCCCGCGGCCTGCTGCCGGCTCTGCGGCCTCTTCCGCGTCTTCGCCTTCGCCC
TCAGACGAGTCGGATCTCCCTTTGGGCCGCCTCCCCGCATCGATACCGTCGACCTCGAGACCTAGAAAAA
CATGGAGCAATCACAAGTAGCAATACAGCAGCTACCAATGCTGATTGTGCCTGGCTAGAAGCACAAGAGG
AGGAGGAGGTGGGTTTTCCAGTCACACCTCAGGTACCTTTAAGACCAATGACTTACAAGGCAGCTGTAGA
TCTTAGCCACTTTTTAAAAGAAAAGGGGGGACTGGAAGGGCTAATTCACTCCCAACGAAGACAAGATATC
CTTGATCTGTGGATCTACCACACACAAGGCTACTTCCCTGATTGGCAGAACTACACACCAGGGCCAGGGA
TCAGATATCCACTGACCTTTGGATGGTGCTACAAGCTAGTACCAGTTGAGCAAGAGAAGGTAGAAGAAGC
CAATGAAGGAGAGAACACCCGCTTGTTACACCCTGTGAGCCTGCATGGGATGGATGACCCGGAGAGAGAA
GTATTAGAGTGGAGGTTTGACAGCCGCCTAGCATTTCATCACATGGCCCGAGAGCTGCATCCGGACTGTA
CTGGGTCTCTCTGGTTAGACCAGATCTGAGCCTGGGAGCTCTCTGGCTAACTAGGGAACCCACTGCTTAA
GCCTCAATAAAGCTTGCCTTGAGTGCTTCAAGTAGTGTGTGCCCGTCTGTTGTGTGACTCTGGTAACTAG
AGATCCCTCAGACCCTTTTAGTCAGTGTGGAAAATCTCTAGCAGGGCCCGTTTAAACCCGCTGATCAGCC
TCGACTGTGCCTTCTAGTTGCCAGCCATCTGTTGTTTGCCCCTCCCCCGTGCCTTCCTTGACCCTGGAAG
GTGCCACTCCCACTGTCCTTTCCTAATAAAATGAGGAAATTGCATCGCATTGTCTGAGTAGGTGTCATTC
TATTCTGGGGGGTGGGGTGGGGCAGGACAGCAAGGGGGAGGATTGGGAAGACAATAGCAGGCATGCTGGG
GATGCGGTGGGCTCTATGGCTTCTGAGGCGGAAAGAACCAGCTGGGGCTCTAGGGGGTATCCCC
[124 nt withheld, positions 9515-9638]
C
[91 nt withheld, positions 9640-9730]
A
[49 nt withheld, positions 9732-9780]
CCTTTGACGTTGGAGTCCACGTTCTTT
[37 nt withheld, positions 9808-9844]
ACCCTATCTCGGTCTATTCTTTTGATTTATAAGGGATTTTGCCGATTTCGGCCTATTGGTTAAAAAATGA
GCTGATTTAACAAAAATTTAACGCGAATTAATTCTGTGGAATGTGTGTCAGTTAGGGTGTGGAAAGTCCC
CAGGCTCCCCAGCAGGCAGAAGTATGCAAAGCATGCATCTCAATTAGTCAGCAACCAGGTGTGGAAAGTC
CCCAGGCTCCCCAGCAGGCAGAAGTATGCAAAGCATGCATCTCAATTAGTCAGCAACCATAGTCCCGCCC
CTAACTCCGCCCATCCCGCCCCTAACTCCGCCCAGTTCCGCCCATTCTCCGCCCCATGGCTGACTAATTT
TTTTTATTTATGCAGAGGCCGAGGCCGCCTCTGCCTCTGAGCTATTCCAGAAGTAGTGAGGAGGCTTTTT
TGGAGGCCTAGGCTTTTGCAAAAAGCTCCCGGGAGCTTGTATATCCATTTTCGGATCTGATCAGCACGTG
TTGACAATTAATCATCGGCATAGTATATCGGCATAGTATAATACGACAAGGTGAGGAACTAAACCATGGC
CAAGTTGACCAGTGCCGTTCCGGTGCTCACCGCGCGCGACGTCGCCGGAGCGGTCGAGTTCTGGACCGAC
CGGCTCGGGTTCTCCCGGGACTTCGTGGAGGACGACTTCGCCGGTGTGGTCCGGGACGACGTGACCCTGT
TCATCAGCGCGGTCCAGGACCAGGTGGTGCCGGACAACACCCTGGCCTGGGTGTGGGTGCGCGGCCTGGA
CGAGCTGTACGCCGAGTGGTCGGAGGTCGTGTCCACGAACTTCCGGGACGCCTCCGGGCCGGCCATGACC
GAGATCGGCGAGCAGCCGTGGGGGCGGGAGTTCGCCCTGCGCGACCCGGCCGGCAACTGCGTGCACTTCG
TGGCCGAGGAGCAGGACTGACACGTGCTACGAGATTTCGATTCCACCGCCGCCTTCTATGAAAGGTTGGG
CTTCGGAATCGTTTTCCGGGACGCCGGCTGGATGATCCTCCAGCGCGGGGATCTCATGCTGGAGTTCTTC
GCCCACCCCAACTTGTTTATTGCAGCTTATAATGGTTACAAATAAAGCAATAGCATCACAAATTTCACAA
ATAAAGCATTTTTTTCACTGCATTCTAGTTGTGGTTTGTCCAAACTCATCAATGTATCTTATCATGTCTG
TATACCGTCGACCTCTAGCTAGAGCTTGGCGTAATCATGGTCATAGCTGTTTCCTGTGTGAAATTGTTAT
CCGCTCACAATTCCACACAACATACGAGCCGGAAGCATAAAGTGTAAAGCCTGGGGTGCCTAATGAGTGA
GCTAACTCACATTAATTGCGTTGCGCTCACTGCCCGCTTTCCAGTCGGGAAACCTGTCGTGCCAGCTGCA
TTAATGAATCGGCCAACGCGCGGGGAGAGGCGGTTTGCGTATTGGGCGCTCTTCCGCTTCCTCGCTCACT
GACTCGCTGCGCTCGGTCGTTCGGCTGCGGCGAGCGGTATCAGCTCACTCAAAGGCGGTAATACGGTTAT
CCACAGAATCAGGGGATAACGCAGGAAAGAACATGTGAGCAAAAGGCCAGCAAAAGGCCAGGAACCGTAA
AAAGGCCGCGTTGCTGGCGTTTTTCCATAGGCTCCGCCCCCCTGACGAGCATCACAAAAATCGACGCTCA
AGTCAGAGGTGGCGAAACCCGACAGGACTATAAAGATACCAGGCGTTTCCCCCTGGAAGCTCCCTCGTGC
GCTCTCCTGTTCCGACCCTGCCGCTTACCGGATACCTGTCCGCCTTTCTCCCTTCGGGAAGCGTGGCGCT
TTCTCATAGCTCACGCTGTAGGTATCTCAGTTCGGTGTAGGTCGTTCGCTCCAAGCTGGGCTGTGTGCAC
GAACCCCCCGTTCAGCCCGACCGCTGCGCCTTATCCGGTAACTATCGTCTTGAGTCCAACCCGGTAAGAC
ACGACTTATCGCCACTGGCAGCAGCCACTGGTAACAGGATTAGCAGAGCGAGGTATGTAGGCGGTGCTAC
AGAGTTCTTGAAGTGGTGGCCTAACTACGGCTACACTAGAAGAACAGTATTTGGTATCTGCGCTCTGCTG
AAGCCAGTTACCTTCGGAAAAAGAGTTGGTAGCTCTTGATCCGGCAAACAAACCACCGCTGGTAGCGGTG
GTTTTTTTGTTTGCAAGCAGCAGATTACGCGCAGAAAAAAAGGATCTCAAGAAGATCCTTTGATCTTTTC
TACGGGGTCTGACGCTCAGTGGAACGAAAACTCACGTTAAGGGATTTTGGTCATGAGATTATCAAAAAGG
ATCTTCACCTAGATCCTTTTAAATTAAAAATGAAGTTTTAAATCAATCTAAAGTATATATGAGTAAACTT
GGTCTGACAGTTACCAATGCTTAATCAGTGAGGCACCTATCTCAGCGATCTGTCTATTTCGTTCATCCAT
AGTTGCCTGACTCCCCGTCGTGTAGATAACTACGATACGGGAGGGCTTACCATCTGGCCCCAGTGCTGCA
ATGATACCGCGAGACCCACGCTCACCGGCTCCAGATTTATCAGCAATAAACCAGCCAGCCGGAAGGGCCG
AGCGCAGAAGTGGTCCTGCAACTTTATCCGCCTCCATCCAGTCTATTAATTGTTGCCGGGAAGCTAGAGT
AAGTAGTTCGCCAGTTAATAGTTTGCGCAACGTTGTTGCCATTGCTACAGGCATCGTGGTGTCACGCTCG
TCGTTTGGTATGGCTTCATTCAGCTCCGGTTCCCAACGATCAAGGCGAGTTACATGATCCCCCATGTTGT
GCAAAAAAGCGGTTAGCTCCTTCGGTCCTCCGATCGTTGTCAGAAGTAAGTTGGCCGCAGTGTTATCACT
CATGGTTATGGCAGCACTGCATAATTCTCTTACTGTCATGCCATCCGTAAGATGCTTTTCTGTGACTGGT
GAGTACTCAACCAAGTCATTCTGAGAATAGTGTATGCGGCGACCGAGTTGCTCTTGCCCGGCGTCAATAC
GGGATAATACCGCGCCACATAGCAGAACTTTAAAAGTGCTCATCATTGGAAAACGTTCTTCGGGGCGAAA
ACTCTCAAGGATCTTACCGCTGTTGAGATCCAGTTCGATGTAACCCACTCGTGCACCCAACTGATCTTCA
GCATCTTTTACTTTCACCAGCGTTTCTGGGTGAGCAAAAACAGGAAGGCAAAATGCCGCAAAAAAGGGAA
TAAGGGCGACACGGAAATGTTGAATACTCATACTCTTCCTTTTTCAATATTATTGAAGCATTTATCAGGG
TTATTGTCTCATGAGCGGATACATATTTGAATGTATTTAGAAAAATAAACAAATAGGGGTTCCGCGCACA
TTTCCCCGAAAAGTGCCACCTGAC
