Features (pLannotate 1.2.2; 34 found; start..end, strand, type, name):
     31..83      -  misc_feature   bom (fragment): basis of mobility region from pBR322
    238..617     +  enhancer       CMV enhancer: human cytomegalovirus immediate early enhancer
    618..817     +  promoter       CMV promoter: human cytomegalovirus (CMV) immediate early promoter
    835..1015    +  LTR            5' LTR (truncated): truncated 5' long terminal repeat (LTR) from HIV-1
   1062..1187    +  misc_feature   HIV-1 Ψ: packaging signal of human immunodeficiency virus type 1
   1171..1534    +  CDS            HIV-1 gag (fragment): gag protein from human immunodeficiency virus 1; gag
   1680..1913    +  misc_feature   RRE: The Rev response element (RRE) of HIV-1 allows for Rev-dependent mRNA export from the nucleus to the cytoplasm.
   2290..2316    +  CDS            Rev (fragment): human immunodeficiency virus 1 (HIV-1) Rev protein; rev; enhances nuclear export of unspliced and incompletely spliced viral mRNAs
   2320..2560    +  promoter       U6 promoter: RNA polymerase III promoter for human U6 snRNA
   2589..2661    +  misc_RNA       gRNA scaffold: guide RNA scaffold for the Streptococcus pyogenes CRISPR/Cas9 system
   2722..2839    +  misc_feature   cPPT/CTS: central polypurine tract and central termination sequence of HIV-1
   2908..3119    +  promoter       EF-1α core promoter: core promoter for human elongation factor EF-1α
   3145..4794    +  CDS            luciferase: firefly luciferase synthetic luc2 version of the luciferase gene
   4876..6303    +  CDS            tdTomato: tandem dimeric (pseudo-monomeric) derivative of DsRed (Shaner et al., 2004) mammalian codon-optimized
   6367..7893    +  CDS            DNTT: TDT_HUMAN - Also known as TDT From Homo sapiens (Human).
   7897..7917    +  misc_feature   MCS (fragment): pBluescript multiple cloning site
   7920..8508    +  misc_feature   WPRE: woodchuck hepatitis virus posttranscriptional regulatory element
   8445..9026    +  CDS            nef (fragment): NEF_HV1H2 - Experimental evidence at protein level: Swiss-Prot protein existence level 1. Extracellular Nef protein targets CD4(+) T-lymphocytes for apoptosis by interacting with CXCR4 surface receptors. From Human immunodeficiency virus type 1 group M subtype B (isolate HXB2) (HIV-1).
   9033..9213    +  LTR            5' LTR (truncated): truncated 5' long terminal repeat (LTR) from HIV-1
   9245..9469    +  polyA_signal   bGH poly(A) signal: bovine growth hormone polyadenylation signal
   9473..9494    +  promoter       SV40 promoter (fragment): SV40 enhancer and early promoter
   9515..9943    +  rep_origin     f1 ori (sequence partly withheld): f1 bacteriophage origin of replication; arrow indicates direction of (+) strand synthesis
   9957..10286   +  promoter       SV40 promoter: SV40 enhancer and early promoter
  10334..10381   +  promoter       EM7 promoter: synthetic bacterial promoter&nbsp
  10400..10774   +  CDS            BleoR: antibiotic-binding protein; Sh ble from Streptoalloteichus hindustanus; confers resistance to bleomycin, phleomycin, and Zeocin™
  10784..10909   +  CDS            ble (fragment): BLE_KLEPN - Experimental evidence at protein level: Swiss-Prot protein existence level 1. Binding protein with a strong affinity to the bleomycin family of antibiotics. Binds to CL990; an antimitotic-antibiotic compound. From Klebsiella pneumoniae.
  10904..11025   +  polyA_signal   SV40 poly(A) signal: SV40 polyadenylation signal
  11096..11118   -  protein_bind   lac operator (fragment): The lac repressor binds to the lac operator to inhibit transcription in E. coli. This inhibition can be relieved by adding lactose or isopropyl-β-D-thiogalactopyranoside (IPTG). lac repressor encoded by lacI
  11122..11152   -  promoter       lac promoter: promoter for the E. coli lac operon
  11167..11188   -  protein_bind   CAP binding site: CAP binding activates transcription in the presence of cAMP. E. coli catabolite activator protein
  11201..11293   -  CDS            lacI (fragment): lac repressor; lacI; The lac repressor binds to the lac operator to inhibit transcription in E. coli. This inhibition can be relieved by adding lactose or isopropyl-β-D-thiogalactopyranoside (IPTG).
  11476..12064   -  rep_origin     ori: high-copy-number ColE1/pMB1/pBR322/pUC origin of replication
  12235..13095   -  CDS            AmpR: β-lactamase; bla; confers resistance to ampicillin, carbenicillin, and related antibiotics
  13096..13200   -  promoter       AmpR promoter: bla
>Addgene plasmid #163643 | pTBL1269 pLenti-CHYRON17-pEF1a(short)-Luc2-P2A-tdTomato-T2A-TdT | addgene full sequence | sequence record 325021 | Addgene NGS Result
GTCGACGGATCGGGAGATCTCCCGATCCCCTATGGTGCACTCTCAGTACAATCTGCTCTGATGCCGCATA
GTTAAGCCAGTATCTGCTCCCTGCTTGTGTGTTGGAGGTCGCTGAGTAGTGCGCGAGCAAAATTTAAGCT
ACAACAAGGCAAGGCTTGACCGACAATTGCATGAAGAATCTGCTTAGGGTTAGGCGTTTTGCGCTGCTTC
GCGATGTACGGGCCAGATATACGCGTTGACATTGATTATTGACTAGTTATTAATAGTAATCAATTACGGG
GTCATTAGTTCATAGCCCATATATGGAGTTCCGCGTTACATAACTTACGGTAAATGGCCCGCCTGGCTGA
CCGCCCAACGACCCCCGCCCATTGACGTCAATAATGACGTATGTTCCCATAGTAACGCCAATAGGGACTT
TCCATTGACGTCAATGGGTGGAGTATTTACGGTAAACTGCCCACTTGGCAGTACATCAAGTGTATCATAT
GCCAAGTACGCCCCCTATTGACGTCAATGACGGTAAATGGCCCGCCTGGCATTATGCCCAGTACATGACC
TTATGGGACTTTCCTACTTGGCAGTACATCTACGTATTAGTCATCGCTATTACCATGGTGATGCGGTTTT
GGCAGTACATCAATGGGCGTGGATAGCGGTTTGACTCACGGGGATTTCCAAGTCTCCACCCCATTGACGT
CAATGGGAGTTTGTTTTGGCACCAAAATCAACGGGACTTTCCAAAATGTCGTAACAACTCCGCCCCATTG
ACGCAAATGGGCGGTAGGCGTGTACGGTGGGAGGTCTATATAAGCAGCGCGTTTTGCCTGTACTGGGTCT
CTCTGGTTAGACCAGATCTGAGCCTGGGAGCTCTCTGGCTAACTAGGGAACCCACTGCTTAAGCCTCAAT
AAAGCTTGCCTTGAGTGCTTCAAGTAGTGTGTGCCCGTCTGTTGTGTGACTCTGGTAACTAGAGATCCCT
CAGACCCTTTTAGTCAGTGTGGAAAATCTCTAGCAGTGGCGCCCGAACAGGGACTTGAAAGCGAAAGGGA
AACCAGAGGAGCTCTCTCGACGCAGGACTCGGCTTGCTGAAGCGCGCACGGCAAGAGGCGAGGGGCGGCG
ACTGGTGAGTACGCCAAAAATTTTGACTAGCGGAGGCTAGAAGGAGAGAGATGGGTGCGAGAGCGTCAGT
ATTAAGCGGGGGAGAATTAGATCGCGATGGGAAAAAATTCGGTTAAGGCCAGGGGGAAAGAAAAAATATA
AATTAAAACATATAGTATGGGCAAGCAGGGAGCTAGAACGATTCGCAGTTAATCCTGGCCTGTTAGAAAC
ATCAGAAGGCTGTAGACAAATACTGGGACAGCTACAACCATCCCTTCAGACAGGATCAGAAGAACTTAGA
TCATTATATAATACAGTAGCAACCCTCTATTGTGTGCATCAAAGGATAGAGATAAAAGACACCAAGGAAG
CTTTAGACAAGATAGAGGAAGAGCAAAACAAAAGTAAGACCACCGCACAGCAAGCGGCCGCTGATCTTCA
GACCTGGAGGAGGAGATATGAGGGACAATTGGAGAAGTGAATTATATAAATATAAAGTAGTAAAAATTGA
ACCATTAGGAGTAGCACCCACCAAGGCAAAGAGAAGAGTGGTGCAGAGAGAAAAAAGAGCAGTGGGAATA
GGAGCTTTGTTCCTTGGGTTCTTGGGAGCAGCAGGAAGCACTATGGGCGCAGCGTCAATGACGCTGACGG
TACAGGCCAGACAATTATTGTCTGGTATAGTGCAGCAGCAGAACAATTTGCTGAGGGCTATTGAGGCGCA
ACAGCATCTGTTGCAACTCACAGTCTGGGGCATCAAGCAGCTCCAGGCAAGAATCCTGGCTGTGGAAAGA
TACCTAAAGGATCAACAGCTCCTGGGGATTTGGGGTTGCTCTGGAAAACTCATTTGCACCACTGCTGTGC
CTTGGAATGCTAGTTGGAGTAATAAATCTCTGGAACAGATTTGGAATCACACGACCTGGATGGAGTGGGA
CAGAGAAATTAACAATTACACAAGCTTAATACACTCCTTAATTGAAGAATCGCAAAACCAGCAAGAAAAG
AATGAACAAGAATTATTGGAATTAGATAAATGGGCAAGTTTGTGGAATTGGTTTAACATAACAAATTGGC
TGTGGTATATAAAATTATTCATAATGATAGTAGGAGGCTTGGTAGGTTTAAGAATAGTTTTTGCTGTACT
TTCTATAGTGAATAGAGTTAGGCAGGGATATTCACCATTATCGTTTCAGACCCACCTCCCAACCCCGAGG
GGACCCAGAGAGGGCCTATTTCCCATGATTCCTTCATATTTGCATATACGATACAAGGCTGTTAGAGAGA
TAATTAGAATTAATTTGACTGTAAACACAAAGATATTAGTACAAAATACGTGACGTAGAAAGTAATAATT
TCTTGGGTAGTTTGCAGTTTTAAAATTATGTTTTAAAATGGACTATCATATGCTTACCGTAACTTGAAAG
TATTTCGATTTCTTGGCTTTATATATCTTGTGGAAAGGACGAAACACCGCAGACTGAGCACGTGAGGGTT
AGAGCTAGAAATAGCAAGTTAACCTAAGGCTAGTCCGTTATCAACTTGAAAAAGTGGCACCGAGTCGGTG
CTTTTTTTGTTTATCCATATGAATTCTAGATCTTGAGACAAATGGCAGTATTCATCCACAATTTTAAAAG
AAAAGGGGGGATTGGGGGGTACAGTGCAGGGGAAAGAATAGTAGACATAATAGCAACAGACATACAAACT
AAAGAATTACAAAAACAAATTACAAAAATTCAAAATTTTCGGGTTTATTACAGGGACAGCAGAGATCCAC
TTTGGCGCCGGCTCGAGTGGCTCCGGTGCCCGTCAGTGGGCAGAGCGCACATCGCCCACAGTCCCCGAGA
AGTTGGGGGGAGGGGTCGGCAATTGAACCGGTGCCTAGAGAAGGTGGCGCGGGGTAAACTGGGAAAGTGA
TGTCGTGTACTGGCTCCGCCTTTTTCCCGAGGGTGGGGGAGAACCGTATATAAGTGCAGTAGTCGCCGTG
AACGTTCTTTTTCGCAACGGGTTTGCCGCCAGAACACAGGTGTCGTGACGCGGGATCCGCCACCATGGAA
GATGCCAAAAACATTAAGAAGGGCCCAGCGCCATTCTACCCACTCGAAGACGGGACCGCCGGCGAGCAGC
TGCACAAAGCCATGAAGCGCTACGCCCTGGTGCCCGGCACCATCGCCTTTACCGACGCACATATCGAGGT
GGACATTACCTACGCCGAGTACTTCGAGATGAGCGTTCGGCTGGCAGAAGCTATGAAGCGCTATGGGCTG
AATACAAACCATCGGATCGTGGTGTGCAGCGAGAATAGCTTGCAGTTCTTCATGCCCGTGTTGGGTGCCC
TGTTCATCGGTGTGGCTGTGGCCCCAGCTAACGACATCTACAACGAGCGCGAGCTGCTGAACAGCATGGG
CATCAGCCAGCCCACCGTCGTATTCGTGAGCAAGAAAGGGCTGCAAAAGATCCTCAACGTGCAAAAGAAG
CTACCGATCATACAAAAGATCATCATCATGGATAGCAAGACCGACTACCAGGGCTTCCAAAGCATGTACA
CCTTCGTGACTTCCCATTTGCCACCCGGCTTCAACGAGTACGACTTCGTGCCCGAGAGCTTCGACCGGGA
CAAAACCATCGCCCTGATCATGAACAGTAGTGGCAGTACCGGATTGCCCAAGGGCGTAGCCCTACCGCAC
CGCACCGCTTGTGTCCGATTCAGTCATGCCCGCGACCCCATCTTCGGCAACCAGATCATCCCCGACACCG
CTATCCTCAGCGTGGTGCCATTTCACCACGGCTTCGGCATGTTCACCACGCTGGGCTACTTGATCTGCGG
CTTTCGGGTCGTGCTCATGTACCGCTTCGAGGAGGAGCTATTCTTGCGCAGCTTGCAAGACTATAAGATT
CAATCTGCCCTGCTGGTGCCCACACTATTTAGCTTCTTCGCTAAGAGCACTCTCATCGACAAGTACGACC
TAAGCAACTTGCACGAGATCGCCAGCGGCGGGGCGCCGCTCAGCAAGGAGGTAGGTGAGGCCGTGGCCAA
ACGCTTCCACCTACCAGGCATCCGCCAGGGCTACGGCCTGACAGAAACAACCAGCGCCATTCTGATCACC
CCCGAAGGGGACGACAAGCCTGGCGCAGTAGGCAAGGTGGTGCCCTTCTTCGAGGCTAAGGTGGTGGACT
TGGACACCGGTAAGACACTGGGTGTGAACCAGCGCGGCGAGCTGTGCGTCCGTGGCCCCATGATCATGAG
CGGCTACGTTAACAACCCCGAGGCTACAAACGCTCTCATCGACAAGGACGGCTGGCTGCACAGCGGCGAC
ATCGCCTACTGGGACGAGGACGAGCACTTCTTCATCGTGGACCGGCTGAAGAGCCTGATCAAATACAAGG
GCTACCAGGTAGCCCCAGCCGAACTGGAGAGCATCCTGCTGCAACACCCCAACATCTTCGACGCCGGGGT
CGCCGGCCTGCCCGACGACGATGCCGGCGAGCTGCCCGCCGCAGTCGTCGTGCTGGAACACGGTAAAACC
ATGACCGAGAAGGAGATCGTGGACTATGTGGCCAGCCAGGTTACAACCGCCAAGAAGCTGCGCGGTGGTG
TTGTGTTCGTGGACGAGGTGCCTAAAGGACTGACCGGCAAGTTGGACGCCCGCAAGATCCGCGAGATTCT
CATTAAGGCCAAGAAGGGCGGCAAGATCGCCGTGAAGCTTGGAAGCGGAGCTACTAACTTCAGCCTGCTG
AAGCAGGCTGGAGACGTGGAGGAGAACCCTGGACCTCCCGGGCCAATGGTGAGCAAGGGCGAGGAGGTCA
TCAAAGAGTTCATGCGCTTCAAGGTGCGCATGGAGGGCTCCATGAACGGCCACGAGTTCGAGATCGAGGG
CGAGGGCGAGGGCCGCCCCTACGAGGGCACCCAGACCGCCAAGCTGAAGGTGACCAAGGGCGGCCCCCTG
CCCTTCGCCTGGGACATCCTGTCCCCCCAGTTCATGTACGGCTCCAAGGCGTACGTGAAGCACCCCGCCG
ACATCCCCGATTACAAGAAGCTGTCCTTCCCCGAGGGCTTCAAGTGGGAGCGCGTGATGAACTTCGAGGA
CGGCGGTCTGGTGACCGTGACCCAGGACTCCTCCCTGCAGGACGGCACGCTGATCTACAAGGTGAAGATG
CGCGGCACCAACTTCCCCCCCGACGGCCCCGTAATGCAGAAGAAGACCATGGGCTGGGAGGCCTCCACCG
AGCGCCTGTACCCCCGCGACGGCGTGCTGAAGGGCGAGATCCACCAGGCCCTGAAGCTGAAGGACGGCGG
CCACTACCTGGTGGAGTTCAAGACCATCTACATGGCCAAGAAGCCCGTGCAACTGCCCGGCTACTACTAC
GTGGACACCAAGCTGGACATCACCTCCCACAACGAGGACTACACCATCGTGGAACAGTACGAGCGCTCCG
AGGGCCGCCACCACCTGTTCCTGGGGCATGGCATCGGCAGCACCGGCAGCGGCAGCTCCGGCACCGCCTC
CTCCGAGGACAACAACATGGCCGTCATCAAAGAGTTCATGCGCTTCAAGGTGCGCATGGAGGGCTCCATG
AACGGCCACGAGTTCGAGATCGAGGGCGAGGGCGAGGGCCGCCCCTACGAGGGCACCCAGACCGCCAAGC
TGAAGGTGACCAAGGGCGGCCCCCTGCCCTTCGCCTGGGACATCCTGTCCCCCCAGTTCATGTACGGCTC
CAAGGCGTACGTGAAGCACCCCGCCGACATCCCCGATTACAAGAAGCTGTCCTTCCCCGAGGGCTTCAAG
TGGGAGCGCGTGATGAACTTCGAGGACGGCGGTCTGGTGACCGTGACCCAGGACTCCTCCCTGCAGGACG
GCACGCTGATCTACAAGGTGAAGATGCGCGGCACCAACTTCCCCCCCGACGGCCCCGTAATGCAGAAGAA
GACCATGGGCTGGGAGGCCTCCACCGAGCGCCTGTACCCCCGCGACGGCGTGCTGAAGGGCGAGATCCAC
CAGGCCCTGAAGCTGAAGGACGGCGGCCACTACCTGGTGGAGTTCAAGACCATCTACATGGCCAAGAAGC
CCGTGCAACTGCCCGGCTACTACTACGTGGACACCAAGCTGGACATCACCTCCCACAACGAGGACTACAC
CATCGTGGAACAGTACGAGCGCTCCGAGGGCCGCCACCACCTGTTCCTGTACGGCATGGACGAGCTGTAC
AAGGGCAGCGGCGAGGGCAGAGGCAGCCTGCTGACCTGCGGCGACGTGGAGGAGAACCCCGGCCCCATGG
ATCCACCACGAGCGTCCCACTTGAGCCCTCGGAAGAAGAGACCCCGGCAGACGGGTGCCTTGATGGCCTC
CTCTCCTCAAGACATCAAATTTCAAGATTTGGTCGTCTTCATTTTGGAGAAGAAAATGGGAACCACCCGC
AGAGCGTTCCTCATGGAGCTGGCCCGCAGGAAAGGGTTCAGGGTTGAAAATGAGCTCAGTGATTCTGTCA
CCCACATTGTAGCAGAGAACAACTCGGGTTCGGATGTTCTGGAGTGGCTTCAAGCACAGAAAGTACAAGT
CAGCTCACAACCAGAGCTCCTCGATGTCTCCTGGCTGATCGAATGCATAGGAGCAGGGAAACCGGTGGAA
ATGACAGGAAAACACCAGCTTGTTGTGAGAAGAGACTATTCAGATAGCACCAACCCAGGCCCCCCGAAGA
CTCCACCAATTGCTGTACAAAAGATCTCCCAGTATGCGTGTCAGAGAAGAACCACTTTAAACAACTGTAA
CCAGATATTCACGGATGCCTTTGATATACTGGCTGAAAACTGTGAGTTTAGAGAAAATGAAGACTCCTGT
GTGACATTTATGAGAGCAGCTTCTGTATTGAAATCTCTGCCATTCACAATCATCAGTATGAAGGACACAG
AAGGGATTCCCTGCCTGGGGTCCAAGGTGAAGGGTATCATAGAGGAGATTATTGAAGATGGAGAAAGTTC
TGAAGTTAAAGCTGTGTTAAATGATGAACGATATCAATCCTTCAAACTCTTTACTTCTGTATTTGGAGTG
GGGCTGAAGACTTCTGAGAAGTGGTTCAGGATGGGTTTCAGAACTCTGAGTAAAGTAAGGTCGGACAAAA
GCCTGAAATTTACACGAATGCAGAAAGCAGGATTTCTGTATTATGAAGACCTTGTAAGCTGTGTGACCAG
GGCAGAAGCAGAGGCCGTCAGTGTGCTGGTTAAAGAGGCTGTCTGGGCATTTCTTCCGGATGCTTTCGTC
ACCATGACAGGAGGGTTCCGGAGGGGTAAGAAGATGGGGCATGATGTAGATTTTTTAATTACCAGCCCAG
GATCAACAGAGGATGAAGAGCAACTTTTACAGAAAGTGATGAACTTATGGGAAAAGAAGGGATTACTTTT
ATATTATGACCTTGTGGAGTCAACATTTGAAAAGCTCAGGTTGCCTAGCAGGAAGGTTGATGCTTTGGAT
CATTTTCAAAAGTGCTTTCTGATTTTCAAATTGCCTCGTCAAAGAGTGGACAGTGACCAGTCCAGCTGGC
AGGAAGGAAAGACCTGGAAGGCCATCCGTGTGGATTTAGTTCTGTGCCCCTACGAGCGTCGTGCCTTTGC
CCTGTTGGGATGGACTGGCTCCCGGCAGTTTGAGAGAGACCTCCGGCGCTATGCCACACATGAGCGGAAG
ATGATTCTGGATAACCATGCTTTATATGACAAGACCAAGAGGATATTCCTCAAAGCAGAAAGTGAAGAAG
AAATTTTTGCGCATCTGGGATTGGATTATATTGAACCGTGGGAAAGAAATGCCTAAAATTCGATATCAAG
CTTATCGGTAATCAACCTCTGGATTACAAAATTTGTGAAAGATTGACTGGTATTCTTAACTATGTTGCTC
CTTTTACGCTATGTGGATACGCTGCTTTAATGCCTTTGTATCATGCTATTGCTTCCCGTATGGCTTTCAT
TTTCTCCTCCTTGTATAAATCCTGGTTGCTGTCTCTTTATGAGGAGTTGTGGCCCGTTGTCAGGCAACGT
GGCGTGGTGTGCACTGTGTTTGCTGACGCAACCCCCACTGGTTGGGGCATTGCCACCACCTGTCAGCTCC
TTTCCGGGACTTTCGCTTTCCCCCTCCCTATTGCCACGGCGGAACTCATCGCCGCCTGCCTTGCCCGCTG
CTGGACAGGGGCTCGGCTGTTGGGCACTGACAATTCCGTGGTGTTGTCGGGGAAATCATCGTCCTTTCCT
TGGCTGCTCGCCTGTGTTGCCACCTGGATTCTGCGCGGGACGTCCTTCTGCTACGTCCCTTCGGCCCTCA
ATCCAGCGGACCTTCCTTCCCGCGGCCTGCTGCCGGCTCTGCGGCCTCTTCCGCGTCTTCGCCTTCGCCC
TCAGACGAGTCGGATCTCCCTTTGGGCCGCCTCCCCGCATCGATACCGTCGACCTCGAGACCTAGAAAAA
CATGGAGCAATCACAAGTAGCAATACAGCAGCTACCAATGCTGATTGTGCCTGGCTAGAAGCACAAGAGG
AGGAGGAGGTGGGTTTTCCAGTCACACCTCAGGTACCTTTAAGACCAATGACTTACAAGGCAGCTGTAGA
TCTTAGCCACTTTTTAAAAGAAAAGGGGGGACTGGAAGGGCTAATTCACTCCCAACGAAGACAAGATATC
CTTGATCTGTGGATCTACCACACACAAGGCTACTTCCCTGATTGGCAGAACTACACACCAGGGCCAGGGA
TCAGATATCCACTGACCTTTGGATGGTGCTACAAGCTAGTACCAGTTGAGCAAGAGAAGGTAGAAGAAGC
CAATGAAGGAGAGAACACCCGCTTGTTACACCCTGTGAGCCTGCATGGGATGGATGACCCGGAGAGAGAA
GTATTAGAGTGGAGGTTTGACAGCCGCCTAGCATTTCATCACATGGCCCGAGAGCTGCATCCGGACTGTA
CTGGGTCTCTCTGGTTAGACCAGATCTGAGCCTGGGAGCTCTCTGGCTAACTAGGGAACCCACTGCTTAA
GCCTCAATAAAGCTTGCCTTGAGTGCTTCAAGTAGTGTGTGCCCGTCTGTTGTGTGACTCTGGTAACTAG
AGATCCCTCAGACCCTTTTAGTCAGTGTGGAAAATCTCTAGCAGGGCCCGTTTAAACCCGCTGATCAGCC
TCGACTGTGCCTTCTAGTTGCCAGCCATCTGTTGTTTGCCCCTCCCCCGTGCCTTCCTTGACCCTGGAAG
GTGCCACTCCCACTGTCCTTTCCTAATAAAATGAGGAAATTGCATCGCATTGTCTGAGTAGGTGTCATTC
TATTCTGGGGGGTGGGGTGGGGCAGGACAGCAAGGGGGAGGATTGGGAAGACAATAGCAGGCATGCTGGG
GATGCGGTGGGCTCTATGGCTTCTGAGGCGGAAAGAACCAGCTGGGGCTCTAGGGGGTATCCCC
[124 nt withheld, positions 9515-9638]
C
[91 nt withheld, positions 9640-9730]
A
[49 nt withheld, positions 9732-9780]
CCTTTGACGTTGGAGTCCACGTTCTTT
[37 nt withheld, positions 9808-9844]
ACCCTATCTCGGTCTATTCTTTTGATTTATAAGGGATTTTGCCGATTTCGGCCTATTGGTTAAAAAATGA
GCTGATTTAACAAAAATTTAACGCGAATTAATTCTGTGGAATGTGTGTCAGTTAGGGTGTGGAAAGTCCC
CAGGCTCCCCAGCAGGCAGAAGTATGCAAAGCATGCATCTCAATTAGTCAGCAACCAGGTGTGGAAAGTC
CCCAGGCTCCCCAGCAGGCAGAAGTATGCAAAGCATGCATCTCAATTAGTCAGCAACCATAGTCCCGCCC
CTAACTCCGCCCATCCCGCCCCTAACTCCGCCCAGTTCCGCCCATTCTCCGCCCCATGGCTGACTAATTT
TTTTTATTTATGCAGAGGCCGAGGCCGCCTCTGCCTCTGAGCTATTCCAGAAGTAGTGAGGAGGCTTTTT
TGGAGGCCTAGGCTTTTGCAAAAAGCTCCCGGGAGCTTGTATATCCATTTTCGGATCTGATCAGCACGTG
TTGACAATTAATCATCGGCATAGTATATCGGCATAGTATAATACGACAAGGTGAGGAACTAAACCATGGC
CAAGTTGACCAGTGCCGTTCCGGTGCTCACCGCGCGCGACGTCGCCGGAGCGGTCGAGTTCTGGACCGAC
CGGCTCGGGTTCTCCCGGGACTTCGTGGAGGACGACTTCGCCGGTGTGGTCCGGGACGACGTGACCCTGT
TCATCAGCGCGGTCCAGGACCAGGTGGTGCCGGACAACACCCTGGCCTGGGTGTGGGTGCGCGGCCTGGA
CGAGCTGTACGCCGAGTGGTCGGAGGTCGTGTCCACGAACTTCCGGGACGCCTCCGGGCCGGCCATGACC
GAGATCGGCGAGCAGCCGTGGGGGCGGGAGTTCGCCCTGCGCGACCCGGCCGGCAACTGCGTGCACTTCG
TGGCCGAGGAGCAGGACTGACACGTGCTACGAGATTTCGATTCCACCGCCGCCTTCTATGAAAGGTTGGG
CTTCGGAATCGTTTTCCGGGACGCCGGCTGGATGATCCTCCAGCGCGGGGATCTCATGCTGGAGTTCTTC
GCCCACCCCAACTTGTTTATTGCAGCTTATAATGGTTACAAATAAAGCAATAGCATCACAAATTTCACAA
ATAAAGCATTTTTTTCACTGCATTCTAGTTGTGGTTTGTCCAAACTCATCAATGTATCTTATCATGTCTG
TATACCGTCGACCTCTAGCTAGAGCTTGGCGTAATCATGGTCATAGCTGTTTCCTGTGTGAAATTGTTAT
CCGCTCACAATTCCACACAACATACGAGCCGGAAGCATAAAGTGTAAAGCCTGGGGTGCCTAATGAGTGA
GCTAACTCACATTAATTGCGTTGCGCTCACTGCCCGCTTTCCAGTCGGGAAACCTGTCGTGCCAGCTGCA
TTAATGAATCGGCCAACGCGCGGGGAGAGGCGGTTTGCGTATTGGGCGCTCTTCCGCTTCCTCGCTCACT
GACTCGCTGCGCTCGGTCGTTCGGCTGCGGCGAGCGGTATCAGCTCACTCAAAGGCGGTAATACGGTTAT
CCACAGAATCAGGGGATAACGCAGGAAAGAACATGTGAGCAAAAGGCCAGCAAAAGGCCAGGAACCGTAA
AAAGGCCGCGTTGCTGGCGTTTTTCCATAGGCTCCGCCCCCCTGACGAGCATCACAAAAATCGACGCTCA
AGTCAGAGGTGGCGAAACCCGACAGGACTATAAAGATACCAGGCGTTTCCCCCTGGAAGCTCCCTCGTGC
GCTCTCCTGTTCCGACCCTGCCGCTTACCGGATACCTGTCCGCCTTTCTCCCTTCGGGAAGCGTGGCGCT
TTCTCATAGCTCACGCTGTAGGTATCTCAGTTCGGTGTAGGTCGTTCGCTCCAAGCTGGGCTGTGTGCAC
GAACCCCCCGTTCAGCCCGACCGCTGCGCCTTATCCGGTAACTATCGTCTTGAGTCCAACCCGGTAAGAC
ACGACTTATCGCCACTGGCAGCAGCCACTGGTAACAGGATTAGCAGAGCGAGGTATGTAGGCGGTGCTAC
AGAGTTCTTGAAGTGGTGGCCTAACTACGGCTACACTAGAAGAACAGTATTTGGTATCTGCGCTCTGCTG
AAGCCAGTTACCTTCGGAAAAAGAGTTGGTAGCTCTTGATCCGGCAAACAAACCACCGCTGGTAGCGGTG
GTTTTTTTGTTTGCAAGCAGCAGATTACGCGCAGAAAAAAAGGATCTCAAGAAGATCCTTTGATCTTTTC
TACGGGGTCTGACGCTCAGTGGAACGAAAACTCACGTTAAGGGATTTTGGTCATGAGATTATCAAAAAGG
ATCTTCACCTAGATCCTTTTAAATTAAAAATGAAGTTTTAAATCAATCTAAAGTATATATGAGTAAACTT
GGTCTGACAGTTACCAATGCTTAATCAGTGAGGCACCTATCTCAGCGATCTGTCTATTTCGTTCATCCAT
AGTTGCCTGACTCCCCGTCGTGTAGATAACTACGATACGGGAGGGCTTACCATCTGGCCCCAGTGCTGCA
ATGATACCGCGAGACCCACGCTCACCGGCTCCAGATTTATCAGCAATAAACCAGCCAGCCGGAAGGGCCG
AGCGCAGAAGTGGTCCTGCAACTTTATCCGCCTCCATCCAGTCTATTAATTGTTGCCGGGAAGCTAGAGT
AAGTAGTTCGCCAGTTAATAGTTTGCGCAACGTTGTTGCCATTGCTACAGGCATCGTGGTGTCACGCTCG
TCGTTTGGTATGGCTTCATTCAGCTCCGGTTCCCAACGATCAAGGCGAGTTACATGATCCCCCATGTTGT
GCAAAAAAGCGGTTAGCTCCTTCGGTCCTCCGATCGTTGTCAGAAGTAAGTTGGCCGCAGTGTTATCACT
CATGGTTATGGCAGCACTGCATAATTCTCTTACTGTCATGCCATCCGTAAGATGCTTTTCTGTGACTGGT
GAGTACTCAACCAAGTCATTCTGAGAATAGTGTATGCGGCGACCGAGTTGCTCTTGCCCGGCGTCAATAC
GGGATAATACCGCGCCACATAGCAGAACTTTAAAAGTGCTCATCATTGGAAAACGTTCTTCGGGGCGAAA
ACTCTCAAGGATCTTACCGCTGTTGAGATCCAGTTCGATGTAACCCACTCGTGCACCCAACTGATCTTCA
GCATCTTTTACTTTCACCAGCGTTTCTGGGTGAGCAAAAACAGGAAGGCAAAATGCCGCAAAAAAGGGAA
TAAGGGCGACACGGAAATGTTGAATACTCATACTCTTCCTTTTTCAATATTATTGAAGCATTTATCAGGG
TTATTGTCTCATGAGCGGATACATATTTGAATGTATTTAGAAAAATAAACAAATAGGGGTTCCGCGCACA
TTTCCCCGAAAAGTGCCACCTGAC
